Addgene plasmid #183707: pLenti-0.5Syn-rtTA-WPRE-pA
Purpose: Lenti vector designed to express rtTA from a 0.5 Synapsin promoter
Depositing lab: Jonathan Ploski. Depositing organization: University of Texas at Dallas.
Backbone
  Vector backbone: pLenti7.3
  Backbone manufacturer: Invitrogen
  Vector type: Lentiviral
Growth in bacteria
  Bacterial resistance: Ampicillin, 100 μg/mL
  Growth temperature: 30°C
  Growth strain: NEB Stable
  Copy number: High Copy
Gene/Insert
  Gene/Insert name: rtTA
  Cloning method: Restriction Enzyme; 5′ cloning site unknown (unknown if destroyed); 3′ cloning site unknown (unknown if destroyed)
  Sequencing primers: 5′ unknown
Terms and licenses: Academic/Nonprofit Terms; Industry Terms: Not Available to Industry
How to cite: pLenti-0.5Syn-rtTA-WPRE-pA was a gift from Jonathan Ploski (Addgene plasmid # 183707 ; http://n2t.net/addgene:183707 ; RRID:Addgene_183707)
