[The description below was written by a language model from this plasmid's Addgene catalogue record and pLannotate feature annotations shown in this document.]
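Description:
pLenti-0.5Syn-rtTA-WPRE-pA is a 7.4 kb lentiviral transfer plasmid built on the Invitrogen pLenti7.3 backbone and designed to express the reverse tetracycline-controlled transactivator (rtTA) from a shortened ("0.5") synapsin promoter. It is propagated in E. coli through a high-copy ColE1/pUC-type origin with ampicillin selection via β-lactamase. The backbone also carries an f1 origin, an SV40 origin, and remnants of a lac promoter/operator and lacZα region flanked by T3 and T7 promoters. The catalogue lists a recombination-deficient growth strain, consistent with the repeated LTR sequences typical of lentiviral plasmids.

The viral portion has a third-generation-style layout. An RSV enhancer/promoter fused to a truncated HIV-1 5′ LTR drives genomic RNA production in packaging cells, followed by the Ψ packaging signal with a partial gag sequence, the Rev response element for Rev-dependent nuclear export, and the cPPT/CTS, which aids nuclear import of the viral genome. The ΔU3 3′ LTR makes the integrated provirus self-inactivating, and an SV40 polyadenylation signal lies downstream of it.

Between the cPPT and the 3′ LTR sits the payload, an rtTA-Advanced coding sequence followed by a WPRE, which enhances transcript stability and expression. The feature table does not annotate the synapsin promoter itself. However, an unannotated gap of roughly 560 nt immediately upstream of rtTA is where the stated promoter would be expected to lie. The cloning sites are not recorded.

Because rtTA activates Tet-responsive promoters only in the presence of doxycycline or tetracycline, this vector serves as the transactivator component of a Tet-On system. It would presumably be paired with a separate TRE-driven construct to give drug-inducible expression, with the synapsin promoter generally used to restrict expression to neurons.
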