Features (pLannotate 1.2.2; 24 found; start..end, strand, type, name):
     33..259     +  promoter       RSV promoter: Rous sarcoma virus enhancer/promoter
    260..440     +  LTR            5' LTR (truncated): truncated 5' long terminal repeat (LTR) from HIV-1
    487..612     +  misc_feature   HIV-1 Ψ: packaging signal of human immunodeficiency virus type 1
    596..959     +  CDS            HIV-1 gag (fragment): gag protein from human immunodeficiency virus 1; gag
   1105..1338    +  misc_feature   RRE: The Rev response element (RRE) of HIV-1 allows for Rev-dependent mRNA export from the nucleus to the cytoplasm.
   1715..1815    +  CDS            Rev (fragment): human immunodeficiency virus 1 (HIV-1) Rev protein; rev; enhances nuclear export of unspliced and incompletely spliced viral mRNAs
   1834..1951    +  misc_feature   cPPT/CTS: central polypurine tract and central termination sequence of HIV-1
   2516..3262    +  CDS            rtTA-Advanced: improved tetracycline-controlled transactivator In the Tet-On® system, rtTA-Advanced binds to the Tet-responsive element and stimulates transcription only in the presence of tetracycline or doxycycline.
   3289..3877    +  misc_feature   WPRE: woodchuck hepatitis virus posttranscriptional regulatory element
   3936..3955    +  misc_feature   cPPT/CTS (fragment): central polypurine tract and central termination sequence of HIV-1
   3957..4190    +  LTR            3' LTR (ΔU3): self-inactivating 3' long terminal repeat (LTR) from HIV-1
   4262..4383    +  polyA_signal   SV40 poly(A) signal: SV40 polyadenylation signal
   4423..4558    +  rep_origin     SV40 ori: SV40 origin of replication
   4579..4597    -  promoter       T7 promoter: promoter for bacteriophage T7 RNA polymerase
   4605..4760    +  CDS            lacZα (fragment): LacZα fragment of β-galactosidase; lacZ fragment
   4765..5193    +  rep_origin     f1 ori (sequence partly withheld): f1 bacteriophage origin of replication; arrow indicates direction of (+) strand synthesis
   5246..5350    +  promoter       AmpR promoter: bla
   5351..6211    +  CDS            AmpR: β-lactamase; bla; confers resistance to ampicillin, carbenicillin, and related antibiotics
   6382..6970    +  rep_origin     ori: high-copy-number ColE1/pMB1/pBR322/pUC origin of replication
   7153..7245    +  CDS            lacI (fragment): lac repressor; lacI; The lac repressor binds to the lac operator to inhibit transcription in E. coli. This inhibition can be relieved by adding lactose or isopropyl-β-D-thiogalactopyranoside (IPTG).
   7258..7279    +  protein_bind   CAP binding site: CAP binding activates transcription in the presence of cAMP. E. coli catabolite activator protein
   7294..7324    +  promoter       lac promoter: promoter for the E. coli lac operon
   7332..7348    +  protein_bind   lac operator: The lac repressor binds to the lac operator to inhibit transcription in E. coli. This inhibition can be relieved by adding lactose or isopropyl-β-D-thiogalactopyranoside (IPTG). lac repressor encoded by lacI
   7393..5       +  promoter       T3 promoter (across the origin): promoter for bacteriophage T3 RNA polymerase
>Addgene plasmid #183707 | pLenti-0.5Syn-rtTA-WPRE-pA | addgene full sequence | sequence record 360836 | Addgene NGS Result
AAAGGGAACAAAAGCTGGAGCTGCAAGCTTAATGTAGTCTTATGCAATACTCTTGTAGTCTTGCAACATG
GTAACGATGAGTTAGCAACATGCCTTACAAGGAGAGAAAAAGCACCGTGCATGCCGATTGGTGGAAGTAA
GGTGGTACGATCGTGCCTTATTAGGAAGGCAACAGACGGGTCTGACATGGATTGGACGAACCACTGAATT
GCCGCATTGCAGAGATATTGTATTTAAGTGCCTAGCTCGATACATAAACGGGTCTCTCTGGTTAGACCAG
ATCTGAGCCTGGGAGCTCTCTGGCTAACTAGGGAACCCACTGCTTAAGCCTCAATAAAGCTTGCCTTGAG
TGCTTCAAGTAGTGTGTGCCCGTCTGTTGTGTGACTCTGGTAACTAGAGATCCCTCAGACCCTTTTAGTC
AGTGTGGAAAATCTCTAGCAGTGGCGCCCGAACAGGGACTTGAAAGCGAAAGGGAAACCAGAGGAGCTCT
CTCGACGCAGGACTCGGCTTGCTGAAGCGCGCACGGCAAGAGGCGAGGGGCGGCGACTGGTGAGTACGCC
AAAAATTTTGACTAGCGGAGGCTAGAAGGAGAGAGATGGGTGCGAGAGCGTCAGTATTAAGCGGGGGAGA
ATTAGATCGCGATGGGAAAAAATTCGGTTAAGGCCAGGGGGAAAGAAAAAATATAAATTAAAACATATAG
TATGGGCAAGCAGGGAGCTAGAACGATTCGCAGTTAATCCTGGCCTGTTAGAAACATCAGAAGGCTGTAG
ACAAATACTGGGACAGCTACAACCATCCCTTCAGACAGGATCAGAAGAACTTAGATCATTATATAATACA
GTAGCAACCCTCTATTGTGTGCATCAAAGGATAGAGATAAAAGACACCAAGGAAGCTTTAGACAAGATAG
AGGAAGAGCAAAACAAAAGTAAGACCACCGCACAGCAAGCGGCCGCTGATCTTCAGACCTGGAGGAGGAG
ATATGAGGGACAATTGGAGAAGTGAATTATATAAATATAAAGTAGTAAAAATTGAACCATTAGGAGTAGC
ACCCACCAAGGCAAAGAGAAGAGTGGTGCAGAGAGAAAAAAGAGCAGTGGGAATAGGAGCTTTGTTCCTT
GGGTTCTTGGGAGCAGCAGGAAGCACTATGGGCGCAGCGTCAATGACGCTGACGGTACAGGCCAGACAAT
TATTGTCTGGTATAGTGCAGCAGCAGAACAATTTGCTGAGGGCTATTGAGGCGCAACAGCATCTGTTGCA
ACTCACAGTCTGGGGCATCAAGCAGCTCCAGGCAAGAATCCTGGCTGTGGAAAGATACCTAAAGGATCAA
CAGCTCCTGGGGATTTGGGGTTGCTCTGGAAAACTCATTTGCACCACTGCTGTGCCTTGGAATGCTAGTT
GGAGTAATAAATCTCTGGAACAGATTTGGAATCACACGACCTGGATGGAGTGGGACAGAGAAATTAACAA
TTACACAAGCTTAATACACTCCTTAATTGAAGAATCGCAAAACCAGCAAGAAAAGAATGAACAAGAATTA
TTGGAATTAGATAAATGGGCAAGTTTGTGGAATTGGTTTAACATAACAAATTGGCTGTGGTATATAAAAT
TATTCATAATGATAGTAGGAGGCTTGGTAGGTTTAAGAATAGTTTTTGCTGTACTTTCTATAGTGAATAG
AGTTAGGCAGGGATATTCACCATTATCGTTTCAGACCCACCTCCCAACCCCGAGGGGACCCGACAGGCCC
GAAGGAATAGAAGAAGAAGGTGGAGAGAGAGACAGAGACAGATCCATTCGATTAGTGAACGGATCTCGAC
GGTATCGGTTAACTTTTAAAAGAAAAGGGGGGATTGGGGGGTACAGTGCAGGGGAAAGAATAGTAGACAT
AATAGCAACAGACATACAAACTAAAGAATTACAAAAACAAATTACAAAAATTCAAAATTTTATCGATACA
AGTATCTGGGAAGGGTAACAATGCAAGTTAGCCTGAGGATTTAGGAGGAGGCTGAAAAACAGAGTAGGAG
CCTTACTACGGGTCCAGACCCTACGGACAAGAACCCCCACTCCCACTCCCCAAATTGCGCATTCCCTCCC
CCATCAGAGGGGGAGGGGAAGAGGATGCAGCGCGGCGCGGCGCGTGCGCACTGTCGGATTTAGTACCGCG
GACAGAGCCTTCGCCCCCGCTGCCGGCGCGCGCCACCACCTCCCCAGCACCAAAGGCGGGCTGACGTCAC
TCTCCAGCCCTCCCCAAACTCCCCTACCTCACCGCCTTGGTCGCGTCCGTGCAGCGGTGAGTCCAGTCGG
GCCGCACCACAAGAGGTGCAAGATAGGGGGGTGCAGGCGCGACCATACGCTCTGCGGCGGCAGAGCCTCA
GCGCTGCCTCAGTCTGCAGCGGGCAGCAGAGGAGTCGCGTCGTGCCAGAGAGCGCCGCCGTGCTCCTGAG
CCCCTTGCGCTCCGCCCCCGCGGCCCACCGACCCACTGCCCCTTGGATCCACTAGTGCCGCCACCATGTC
TAGACTGGACAAGAGCAAAGTCATAAACGGCGCTCTGGAATTACTCAATGGAGTCGGTATCGAAGGCCTG
ACGACAAGGAAACTCGCTCAAAAGCTGGGAGTTGAGCAGCCTACCCTGTACTGGCACGTGAAGAACAAGC
GGGCCCTGCTCGATGCCCTGCCAATCGAGATGCTGGACAGGCATCATACCCACTTCTGCCCCCTGGAAGG
CGAGTCATGGCAAGACTTTCTGCGGAACAACGCCAAGTCATTCCGCTGTGCTCTCCTCTCACATCGCGAC
GGGGCTAAAGTGCATCTCGGCACCCGCCCAACAGAGAAACAGTACGAAACCCTGGAAAATCAGCTCGCGT
TCCTGTGTCAGCAAGGCTTCTCCCTGGAGAACGCACTGTACGCTCTGTCCGCCGTGGGCCACTTTACACT
GGGCTGCGTATTGGAGGAACAGGAGCATCAAGTAGCAAAAGAGGAAAGAGAGACACCTACCACCGATTCT
ATGCCCCCACTTCTGAGACAAGCAATTGAGCTGTTCGACCGGCAGGGAGCCGAACCTGCCTTCCTTTTCG
GCCTGGAACTAATCATATGTGGCCTGGAGAAACAGCTAAAGTGCGAAAGCGGCGGGCCGGCCGACGCCCT
TGACGATTTTGACTTAGACATGCTCCCAGCCGATGCCCTTGACGACTTTGACCTTGATATGCTGCCTGCT
GACGCTCTTGACGATTTTGACCTTGACATGCTCCCCGGGTAAACGCGTACCGGTTAGTAATGATCGACAA
TCAACCTCTGGATTACAAAATTTGTGAAAGATTGACTGGTATTCTTAACTATGTTGCTCCTTTTACGCTA
TGTGGATACGCTGCTTTAATGCCTTTGTATCATGCTATTGCTTCCCGTATGGCTTTCATTTTCTCCTCCT
TGTATAAATCCTGGTTGCTGTCTCTTTATGAGGAGTTGTGGCCCGTTGTCAGGCAACGTGGCGTGGTGTG
CACTGTGTTTGCTGACGCAACCCCCACTGGTTGGGGCATTGCCACCACCTGTCAGCTCCTTTCCGGGACT
TTCGCTTTCCCCCTCCCTATTGCCACGGCGGAACTCATCGCCGCCTGCCTTGCCCGCTGCTGGACAGGGG
CTCGGCTGTTGGGCACTGACAATTCCGTGGTGTTGTCGGGGAAGCTGACGTCCTTTCCATGGCTGCTCGC
CTGTGTTGCCACCTGGATTCTGCGCGGGACGTCCTTCTGCTACGTCCCTTCGGCCCTCAATCCAGCGGAC
CTTCCTTCCCGCGGCCTGCTGCCGGCTCTGCGGCCTCTTCCGCGTCTTCGCCTTCGCCCTCAGACGAGTC
GGATCTCCCTTTGGGCCGCCTCCCCGCCTGGCGATGGTACCTTTAAGACCAATGACTTACAAGGCAGCTG
TAGATCTTAGCCACTTTTTAAAAGAAAAGGGGGGACTGGAAGGGCTAATTCACTCCCAACGAAGACAAGA
TCTGCTTTTTGCTTGTACTGGGTCTCTCTGGTTAGACCAGATCTGAGCCTGGGAGCTCTCTGGCTAACTA
GGGAACCCACTGCTTAAGCCTCAATAAAGCTTGCCTTGAGTGCTTCAAGTAGTGTGTGCCCGTCTGTTGT
GTGACTCTGGTAACTAGAGATCCCTCAGACCCTTTTAGTCAGTGTGGAAAATCTCTAGCAGTAGTAGTTC
ATGTCATCTTATTATTCAGTATTTATAACTTGCAAAGAAATGAATATCAGAGAGTGAGAGGAACTTGTTT
ATTGCAGCTTATAATGGTTACAAATAAAGCAATAGCATCACAAATTTCACAAATAAAGCATTTTTTTCAC
TGCATTCTAGTTGTGGTTTGTCCAAACTCATCAATGTATCTTATCATGTCTGGCTCTAGCTATCCCGCCC
CTAACTCCGCCCATCCCGCCCCTAACTCCGCCCAGTTCCGCCCATTCTCCGCCCCATGGCTGACTAATTT
TTTTTATTTATGCAGAGGCCGAGGCCGCCTCGGCCTCTGAGCTATTCCAGAAGTAGTGAGGAGGCTTTTT
TGGAGGCCTAGGGACGTACCCAATTCGCCCTATAGTGAGTCGTATTACGCGCGCTCACTGGCCGTCGTTT
TACAACGTCGTGACTGGGAAAACCCTGGCGTTACCCAACTTAATCGCCTTGCAGCACATCCCCCTTTCGC
CAGCTGGCGTAATAGCGAAGAGGCCCGCACCGATCGCCCTTCCCAACAGTTGCGCAGCCTGAATGGCGAA
TGGG
[124 nt withheld, positions 4765-4888]
C
[91 nt withheld, positions 4890-4980]
A
[49 nt withheld, positions 4982-5030]
CCTTTGACGTTGGAGTCCACGTTCTTT
[37 nt withheld, positions 5058-5094]
ACCCTATCTCGGTCTATTCTTTTGATTTATAAGGGATTTTGCCGATTTCGGCCTATTGGTTAAAAAATGA
GCTGATTTAACAAAAATTTAACGCGAATTTTAACAAAATATTAACGCTTACAATTTAGGTGGCACTTTTC
GGGGAAATGTGCGCGGAACCCCTATTTGTTTATTTTTCTAAATACATTCAAATATGTATCCGCTCATGAG
ACAATAACCCTGATAAATGCTTCAATAATATTGAAAAAGGAAGAGTATGAGTATTCAACATTTCCGTGTC
GCCCTTATTCCCTTTTTTGCGGCATTTTGCCTTCCTGTTTTTGCTCACCCAGAAACGCTGGTGAAAGTAA
AAGATGCTGAAGATCAGTTGGGTGCACGAGTGGGTTACATCGAACTGGATCTCAACAGCGGTAAGATCCT
TGAGAGTTTTCGCCCCGAAGAACGTTTTCCAATGATGAGCACTTTTAAAGTTCTGCTATGTGGCGCGGTA
TTATCCCGTATTGACGCCGGGCAAGAGCAACTCGGTCGCCGCATACACTATTCTCAGAATGACTTGGTTG
AGTACTCACCAGTCACAGAAAAGCATCTTACGGATGGCATGACAGTAAGAGAATTATGCAGTGCTGCCAT
AACCATGAGTGATAACACTGCGGCCAACTTACTTCTGACAACGATCGGAGGACCGAAGGAGCTAACCGCT
TTTTTGCACAACATGGGGGATCATGTAACTCGCCTTGATCGTTGGGAACCGGAGCTGAATGAAGCCATAC
CAAACGACGAGCGTGACACCACGATGCCTGTAGCAATGGCAACAACGTTGCGCAAACTATTAACTGGCGA
ACTACTTACTCTAGCTTCCCGGCAACAATTAATAGACTGGATGGAGGCGGATAAAGTTGCAGGACCACTT
CTGCGCTCGGCCCTTCCGGCTGGCTGGTTTATTGCTGATAAATCTGGAGCCGGTGAGCGTGGGTCTCGCG
GTATCATTGCAGCACTGGGGCCAGATGGTAAGCCCTCCCGTATCGTAGTTATCTACACGACGGGGAGTCA
GGCAACTATGGATGAACGAAATAGACAGATCGCTGAGATAGGTGCCTCACTGATTAAGCATTGGTAACTG
TCAGACCAAGTTTACTCATATATACTTTAGATTGATTTAAAACTTCATTTTTAATTTAAAAGGATCTAGG
TGAAGATCCTTTTTGATAATCTCATGACCAAAATCCCTTAACGTGAGTTTTCGTTCCACTGAGCGTCAGA
CCCCGTAGAAAAGATCAAAGGATCTTCTTGAGATCCTTTTTTTCTGCGCGTAATCTGCTGCTTGCAAACA
AAAAAACCACCGCTACCAGCGGTGGTTTGTTTGCCGGATCAAGAGCTACCAACTCTTTTTCCGAAGGTAA
CTGGCTTCAGCAGAGCGCAGATACCAAATACTGTTCTTCTAGTGTAGCCGTAGTTAGGCCACCACTTCAA
GAACTCTGTAGCACCGCCTACATACCTCGCTCTGCTAATCCTGTTACCAGTGGCTGCTGCCAGTGGCGAT
AAGTCGTGTCTTACCGGGTTGGACTCAAGACGATAGTTACCGGATAAGGCGCAGCGGTCGGGCTGAACGG
GGGGTTCGTGCACACAGCCCAGCTTGGAGCGAACGACCTACACCGAACTGAGATACCTACAGCGTGAGCT
ATGAGAAAGCGCCACGCTTCCCGAAGGGAGAAAGGCGGACAGGTATCCGGTAAGCGGCAGGGTCGGAACA
GGAGAGCGCACGAGGGAGCTTCCAGGGGGAAACGCCTGGTATCTTTATAGTCCTGTCGGGTTTCGCCACC
TCTGACTTGAGCGTCGATTTTTGTGATGCTCGTCAGGGGGGCGGAGCCTATGGAAAAACGCCAGCAACGC
GGCCTTTTTACGGTTCCTGGCCTTTTGCTGGCCTTTTGCTCACATGTTCTTTCCTGCGTTATCCCCTGAT
TCTGTGGATAACCGTATTACCGCCTTTGAGTGAGCTGATACCGCTCGCCGCAGCCGAACGACCGAGCGCA
GCGAGTCAGTGAGCGAGGAAGCGGAAGAGCGCCCAATACGCAAACCGCCTCTCCCCGCGCGTTGGCCGAT
TCATTAATGCAGCTGGCACGACAGGTTTCCCGACTGGAAAGCGGGCAGTGAGCGCAACGCAATTAATGTG
AGTTAGCTCACTCATTAGGCACCCCAGGCTTTACACTTTATGCTTCCGGCTCGTATGTTGTGTGGAATTG
TGAGCGGATAACAATTTCACACAGGAAACAGCTATGACCATGATTACGCCAAGCGCGCAATTAACCCTCA
CT
